>Addgene plasmid #170197 | R620-M13-303: CMV51p> SARS-CoV-2 S(1-1213)-2P-T4f-His6 B.1.1.7 | addgene full sequence | sequence record 334257 | Addgene NGS Result
TACCCAAATATCTGGATAGCATATGCTATCCTAATCTATATCTGGGTAGCATATGCTATCCTAATCTATA
TCTGGGTAGCATAGGCTATCCTAATCTATATCTGGGTAGCATATGCTATCCTAATCTATATCTGGGTAGT
ATATGCTATCCTAATTTATATCTGGGTAGCATAGGCTATCCTAATCTATATCTGGGTAGCATATGCTATC
CTAATCTATATCTGGGTAGTATATGCTATCCTAATCTGTATCCGGGTAGCATATGCTATCCTCATGCATA
TACAGTCAGCATATGATACCCAGTAGTAGAGTGGGAGTGCTATCCTTTGCATATGCCGCCACCTCCCAAG
GGGGCGTGAATTTTCGCTGCTTGTCCTTTTCCTGCTGGGGATCTCCCGATCCCCTATGGTGCACTCTCAG
TACAATCTGCTCTGATGCCGCATAGTTAAGCCAGTATCTGCTCCCTGCTTGTGTGTTGGAGGTCGCTGAG
TAGTGCGCGAGCAAAATTTAAGCTACAACAAGGCAAGGCTTGACCGACAATTGCATGAAGAATCTGCTTA
GGGTTAGGCGTTTTGCGCTGCTTCGATCACAACTTTGTATAGAAAAGTTGGCCCTGCAGGCGTTACATAA
CTTACGGTAAATGGCCCGCCTGGCTGACCGCCCAACGACCCCCGCCCATTGACGTCAATAATGACGTATG
TTCCCATAGTAACGCCAATAGGGACTTTCCATTGACGTCAATGGGTGGAGTATTTACGGTAAACTGCCCA
CTTGGCAGTACATCAAGTGTATCATATGCCAAGTCCGCCCCCTATTGACGTCAATGACGGTAAATGGCCC
GCCTGGCATTATGCCCAGTACATGACCTTACGGGACTTTCCTACTTGGCAGTACATCTACGTATTAGTCA
TCGCTATTACCATGGTGATGCGGTTTTGGCAGTACACCAATGGGCGTGGATAGCGGTTTGACTCACGGGG
ATTTCCAAGTCTCCACCCCATTGACGTCAATGGGAGTTTGTTTTGGCACCAAAATCAACGGGACTTTCCA
AAATGTCGTAATAACCCCGCCCCGTTGACGCAAATGGGCGGTAGGCGTGTACGGTGGGAGGTCTATATAA
GCAGAGCTCGTTTAGTGAACCGTCAGATCGCCTGGAGACGCCATCCACGCTGTTTTGACCTCCATAGAAG
ACAACAACTTTGTACAAAAAAGTTGGCACCATGTTCGTGTTCCTTGTCCTCCTGCCGCTGGTGTCATCGC
AGTGCGTGAACCTGACCACCCGGACTCAGCTGCCTCCTGCTTACACTAACTCCTTCACTCGCGGGGTGTA
CTACCCTGACAAAGTGTTCCGGTCGTCCGTGCTGCATAGCACCCAGGACCTGTTCCTTCCGTTCTTCTCC
AACGTGACCTGGTTCCACGCCATTTCGGGGACCAACGGCACTAAGAGATTCGACAACCCCGTCTTGCCCT
TCAATGACGGAGTATACTTCGCCTCGACGGAAAAGTCCAACATCATTCGGGGTTGGATCTTCGGCACTAC
CCTGGACAGCAAGACCCAGTCCCTGCTCATTGTCAACAACGCCACCAACGTCGTGATCAAAGTCTGCGAG
TTTCAGTTTTGTAACGATCCGTTCCTCGGCGTGTACCACAAGAACAACAAGAGCTGGATGGAGTCCGAAT
TCCGGGTCTACTCCTCCGCCAACAACTGTACCTTCGAATACGTGTCCCAACCTTTCCTCATGGACCTCGA
AGGAAAACAGGGAAACTTCAAGAACTTGAGAGAGTTTGTGTTCAAGAATATCGATGGCTACTTCAAGATC
TACTCGAAGCATACCCCGATCAACCTCGTGCGGGACCTACCTCAAGGGTTCTCCGCACTTGAGCCGCTCG
TGGACCTCCCCATTGGCATCAACATCACCAGATTCCAGACTTTACTGGCACTGCATAGATCGTATCTCAC
ACCCGGGGACTCCTCCTCCGGGTGGACAGCTGGTGCTGCGGCCTACTACGTGGGATATCTCCAGCCCCGG
ACCTTCTTGCTGAAGTACAACGAGAACGGCACCATCACGGATGCCGTGGACTGTGCACTGGACCCCTTGA
GTGAAACCAAGTGCACGCTGAAGTCCTTCACCGTGGAAAAAGGCATCTACCAGACCAGCAACTTCAGGGT
GCAGCCTACTGAATCAATCGTGCGGTTCCCTAACATTACCAATCTGTGCCCGTTCGGCGAAGTGTTCAAC
GCCACTAGATTCGCCTCGGTGTACGCCTGGAACCGAAAGCGGATCAGCAACTGCGTGGCCGACTACTCAG
TGCTCTACAACTCGGCCAGCTTCTCCACCTTCAAGTGCTACGGAGTGTCGCCCACCAAGCTGAACGATCT
GTGCTTCACCAACGTGTACGCGGATTCCTTCGTGATCCGCGGAGATGAAGTCCGCCAAATCGCCCCCGGT
CAAACCGGAAAGATTGCCGACTACAACTATAAGCTGCCGGACGACTTTACCGGATGCGTGATTGCCTGGA
ATTCCAACAATTTGGATTCAAAAGTCGGCGGCAACTACAACTACCTGTACCGCCTGTTCCGGAAGTCAAA
CCTGAAGCCGTTCGAACGCGACATCAGCACCGAAATCTATCAAGCGGGAAGCACTCCCTGCAACGGGGTG
GAGGGCTTCAACTGCTACTTCCCGCTGCAAAGCTACGGATTCCAGCCTACCTACGGCGTTGGATACCAGC
CATATCGCGTGGTCGTGCTCTCCTTTGAACTTCTGCACGCCCCTGCCACTGTGTGCGGCCCCAAGAAGTC
CACTAACCTCGTCAAGAATAAGTGCGTGAATTTCAACTTTAACGGATTGACCGGGACCGGAGTGCTCACC
GAGTCCAACAAGAAATTCCTGCCGTTCCAACAGTTTGGACGGGACATCGATGATACTACGGATGCTGTGC
GGGACCCACAGACTCTGGAGATCCTGGACATTACTCCCTGTTCCTTTGGCGGGGTGTCGGTCATCACCCC
TGGTACTAACACCAGCAACCAGGTCGCCGTGCTGTATCAGGGGGTGAACTGCACCGAAGTGCCCGTGGCG
ATCCACGCCGACCAGCTGACTCCAACTTGGCGCGTGTACTCGACTGGTTCGAACGTGTTCCAGACTCGGG
CCGGTTGCCTGATCGGAGCGGAGCATGTCAACAACAGCTACGAGTGCGACATCCCTATTGGAGCCGGGAT
TTGCGCCAGCTACCAGACCCAGACCAATTCGCATGGGTCGGCCAGCAGCGTGGCTTCCCAATCGATCATC
GCCTACACCATGTCCCTGGGAGCCGAGAACTCAGTGGCGTACTCCAACAACTCGATTGCCATCCCCATCA
ATTTCACGATCAGCGTGACCACCGAGATCCTGCCTGTGTCCATGACCAAGACCTCCGTGGACTGCACCAT
GTACATCTGCGGAGACTCCACCGAGTGCTCCAACCTCCTGCTGCAATACGGCTCGTTCTGTACCCAACTG
AACCGAGCCCTGACTGGGATCGCCGTGGAGCAGGACAAGAACACACAGGAGGTGTTCGCACAAGTCAAGC
AGATCTACAAGACCCCGCCCATCAAGGATTTCGGAGGGTTCAATTTCTCCCAAATTCTGCCGGACCCTTC
CAAGCCGTCCAAGAGGTCATTCATTGAGGATCTCCTGTTCAACAAGGTCACCCTGGCCGATGCTGGTTTC
ATCAAGCAGTACGGAGACTGCCTGGGGGACATCGCAGCCCGCGATCTGATCTGCGCCCAAAAGTTCAACG
GCCTGACCGTCCTGCCTCCGCTTCTGACTGATGAAATGATTGCCCAGTACACCTCTGCGCTGCTGGCTGG
CACTATCACCTCCGGCTGGACCTTCGGCGCTGGAGCAGCACTGCAGATTCCATTTGCCATGCAAATGGCC
TACCGCTTCAACGGAATCGGAGTGACTCAGAACGTCCTGTACGAGAACCAGAAGCTCATCGCCAACCAGT
TCAACTCCGCCATTGGGAAGATTCAGGATTCCCTGTCGAGCACTGCGTCAGCCCTGGGAAAGCTGCAGGA
CGTCGTGAACCAGAACGCACAGGCCCTGAACACCCTTGTGAAGCAGCTGTCGTCGAACTTCGGGGCGATC
TCCTCCGTGTTGAACGACATCCTGGCCCGGCTGGACCCGCCTGAGGCAGAAGTGCAGATCGACCGGCTGA
TTACCGGACGCCTCCAGTCCCTTCAAACTTATGTGACCCAGCAGCTGATTCGCGCGGCGGAAATTCGGGC
TAGCGCCAATCTGGCTGCCACCAAGATGAGCGAATGCGTGCTTGGACAGTCCAAGAGAGTGGACTTTTGT
GGAAAGGGCTACCACCTGATGAGCTTCCCCCAATCCGCCCCACACGGTGTCGTGTTTCTGCACGTGACCT
ACGTGCCGGCGCAGGAAAAGAACTTCACCACTGCCCCTGCCATCTGCCACGATGGGAAGGCGCACTTCCC
GAGGGAGGGAGTGTTCGTGTCAAACGGAACCCACTGGTTCGTGACCCAAAGGAACTTCTACGAGCCCCAG
ATTATCACCACCCACAACACTTTCGTGAGCGGCAACTGCGACGTGGTCATCGGCATCGTGAACAACACTG
TGTACGACCCGCTGCAACCGGAGCTCGATAGCTTTAAGGAAGAACTCGACAAGTACTTTAAGAATCATAC
GTCCCCCGATGTGGATCTGGGCGACATTAGCGGTATCAACGCGTCTGTCGTGAACATTCAGAAGGAGATT
GACAGGCTCAACGAAGTCGCCAAAAACCTGAACGAGAGCCTGATAGACTTGCAGGAACTGGGAAAATACG
AGCAGTACATCAAGTGGCCCAGCGGACGCCTTGTCCCGAGGGGAAGCCCTGGCTCCGGTTACATCCCCGA
AGCTCCACGGGACGGACAGGCCTACGTGCGCAAGGACGGAGAATGGGTGCTGCTGAGCACCTTCCTCGGG
CATCATCACCACCACCACTAATCAACTTTCTTGTACAAAGTTGTGAAATTCTGCAGATATCCATCACACT
GGCGGCCGCTCGAGCATGCATCTAGAGGGCCCTATTCTATAGTGTCACCTAAATGCTAGAGCTCGCTGAT
CAGCCTCGACTGTGCCTTCTAGTTGCCAGCCATCTGTTGTTTGCCCCTCCCCCGTGCCTTCCTTGACCCT
GGAAGGTGCCACTCCCACTGTCCTTTCCTAATAAAATGAGGAAATTGCATCGCATTGTCTGAGTAGGTGT
CATTCTATTCTGGGGGGTGGGGTGGGGCAGGACAGCAAGGGGGAGGATTGGGAAGACAATAGCAGGCATG
CTGGGGATGCGGTGGGCTCTATGGCTTCTGAGGCGGAAAGAACCAGCTGGGGCTCTAGGGGGTATCCCC
[124 nt withheld, positions 5390-5513]
C
[91 nt withheld, positions 5515-5605]
A
[49 nt withheld, positions 5607-5655]
CCTTTGACGTTGGAGTCCACGTTCTTT
[37 nt withheld, positions 5683-5719]
ACCCTATCTCGGTCTATTCTTTTGATTTATAAGGGATTTTGCCGATTTCGGCCTATTGGTTAAAAAATGA
GCTGATTTAACAAAAATTTAACGCGAATTAATTCTGTGGAATGTGTGTCAGTTAGGGTGTGGAAAGTCCC
CAGGCTCCCCAGCAGGCAGAAGTATGCAAAGCATGCATCTCAATTAGTCAGCAACCAGGTGTGGAAAGTC
CCTAGGCTCCCCAGCAGGCAGAAGTATGCAAAGCATGCATCTCAATTAGTCAGCAACCATAGTCCCGCCC
CTAACTCCGCCCATCCCGCCCCTAACTCCGCCCAGTTCCGCCCATTCTCCGCCCCATGGCTGACTAATTT
TTTTTATTTATGCAGAGGCCGAGGCCGCCTCTGCCTCTGAGCTATTCCAGAAGTAGTGAGGAGGCTTTTT
TGGAGGCCTAGGCTTTTGCAAAAAGCTCCCGGGAGCTTGTATATCCATTTTCGGATCTGATCAAGAGACA
GGATGAGGATCGTTTCGCATGATTGAACAAGATGGATTGCACGCAGGTTCTCCGGCCGCTTGGGTGGAGA
GGCTATTCGGCTATGACTGGGCACAACAGACAATCGGCTGCTCTGATGCCGCCGTGTTCCGGCTGTCAGC
GCAGGGGCGCCCGGTTCTTTTTGTCAAGACCGACCTGTCCGGTGCCCTGAATGAACTGCAGGACGAGGCA
GCGCGGCTATCGTGGCTGGCCACGACGGGCGTTCCTTGCGCAGCTGTGCTCGACGTTGTCACTGAAGCGG
GAAGGGACTGGCTGCTATTGGGCGAAGTGCCGGGGCAGGATCTCCTGTCATCTCACCTTGCTCCTGCCGA
GAAAGTATCCATCATGGCTGATGCAATGCGGCGGCTGCATACGCTTGATCCGGCTACCTGCCCATTCGAC
CACCAAGCGAAACATCGCATCGAGCGAGCACGTACTCGGATGGAAGCCGGTCTTGTCGATCAGGATGATC
TGGACGAAGAGCATCAGGGGCTCGCGCCAGCCGAACTGTTCGCCAGGCTCAAGGCGCGCATGCCCGACGG
CGAGGATCTCGTCGTGACCCATGGCGATGCCTGCTTGCCGAATATCATGGTGGAAAATGGCCGCTTTTCT
GGATTCATCGACTGTGGCCGGCTGGGTGTGGCGGACCGCTATCAGGACATAGCGTTGGCTACCCGTGATA
TTGCTGAAGAGCTTGGCGGCGAATGGGCTGACCGCTTCCTCGTGCTTTACGGTATCGCCGCTCCCGATTC
GCAGCGCATCGCCTTCTATCGCCTTCTTGACGAGTTCTTCTGAGCGGGACTCTGGGGTTCGAAATGACCG
ACCAAGCGACGCCCAACCTGCCATCACGAGATTTCGATTCCACCGCCGCCTTCTATGAAAGGTTGGGCTT
CGGAATCGTTTTCCGGGACGCCGGCTGGATGATCCTCCAGCGCGGGGATCTCATGCTGGAGTTCTTCGCC
CACCCCAACTTGTTTATTGCAGCTTATAATGGTTACAAATAAAGCAATAGCATCACAAATTTCACAAATA
AAGCATTTTTTTCACTGCATTCTAGTTGTGGTTTGTCCAAACTCATCAATGTATCTTATCATGTCTGTAT
ACCGTCGACCTCTAGCTAGAGCTTGGCGTAATCATGGTCATAGCTGTTTCCTGTGTGAAATTGTTATCCG
CTCACAATTCCACACAACATACGAGCCGGAAGCATAAAGTGTAAAGCCTGGGGTGCCTAATGAGTGAGCT
AACTCACATTAATTGCGTTGCGCTCACTGCCCGCTTTCCAGTCGGGAAACCTGTCGTGCCAGCTGCATTA
ATGAATCGGCCAACGCGCGGGGAGAGGCGGTTTGCGTATTGGGCGCTCTTCCGCTTCCTCGCTCACTGAC
TCGCTGCGCTCGGTCGTTCGGCTGCGGCGAGCGGTATCAGCTCACTCAAAGGCGGTAATACGGTTATCCA
CAGAATCAGGGGATAACGCAGGAAAGAACATGTGAGCAAAAGGCCAGCAAAAGGCCAGGAACCGTAAAAA
GGCCGCGTTGCTGGCGTTTTTCCATAGGCTCCGCCCCCCTGACGAGCATCACAAAAATCGACGCTCAAGT
CAGAGGTGGCGAAACCCGACAGGACTATAAAGATACCAGGCGTTTCCCCCTGGAAGCTCCCTCGTGCGCT
CTCCTGTTCCGACCCTGCCGCTTACCGGATACCTGTCCGCCTTTCTCCCTTCGGGAAGCGTGGCGCTTTC
TCATAGCTCACGCTGTAGGTATCTCAGTTCGGTGTAGGTCGTTCGCTCCAAGCTGGGCTGTGTGCACGAA
CCCCCCGTTCAGCCCGACCGCTGCGCCTTATCCGGTAACTATCGTCTTGAGTCCAACCCGGTAAGACACG
ACTTATCGCCACTGGCAGCAGCCACTGGTAACAGGATTAGCAGAGCGAGGTATGTAGGCGGTGCTACAGA
GTTCTTGAAGTGGTGGCCTAACTACGGCTACACTAGAAGAACAGTATTTGGTATCTGCGCTCTGCTGAAG
CCAGTTACCTTCGGAAAAAGAGTTGGTAGCTCTTGATCCGGCAAACAAACCACCGCTGGTAGCGGTGGTT
TTTTTGTTTGCAAGCAGCAGATTACGCGCAGAAAAAAAGGATCTCAAGAAGATCCTTTGATCTTTTCTAC
GGGGTCTGACGCTCAGTGGAACGAAAACTCACGTTAAGGGATTTTGGTCATGAGATTATCAAAAAGGATC
TTCACCTAGATCCTTTTAAATTAAAAATGAAGTTTTAAATCAATCTAAAGTATATATGAGTAAACTTGGT
CTGACAGTTACCAATGCTTAATCAGTGAGGCACCTATCTCAGCGATCTGTCTATTTCGTTCATCCATAGT
TGCCTGACTCCCCGTCGTGTAGATAACTACGATACGGGAGGGCTTACCATCTGGCCCCAGTGCTGCAATG
ATACCGCGAGACCCACGCTCACCGGCTCCAGATTTATCAGCAATAAACCAGCCAGCCGGAAGGGCCGAGC
GCAGAAGTGGTCCTGCAACTTTATCCGCCTCCATCCAGTCTATTAATTGTTGCCGGGAAGCTAGAGTAAG
TAGTTCGCCAGTTAATAGTTTGCGCAACGTTGTTGCCATTGCTACAGGCATCGTGGTGTCACGCTCGTCG
TTTGGTATGGCTTCATTCAGCTCCGGTTCCCAACGATCAAGGCGAGTTACATGATCCCCCATGTTGTGCA
AAAAAGCGGTTAGCTCCTTCGGTCCTCCGATCGTTGTCAGAAGTAAGTTGGCCGCAGTGTTATCACTCAT
GGTTATGGCAGCACTGCATAATTCTCTTACTGTCATGCCATCCGTAAGATGCTTTTCTGTGACTGGTGAG
TACTCAACCAAGTCATTCTGAGAATAGTGTATGCGGCGACCGAGTTGCTCTTGCCCGGCGTCAATACGGG
ATAATACCGCGCCACATAGCAGAACTTTAAAAGTGCTCATCATTGGAAAACGTTCTTCGGGGCGAAAACT
CTCAAGGATCTTACCGCTGTTGAGATCCAGTTCGATGTAACCCACTCGTGCACCCAACTGATCTTCAGCA
TCTTTTACTTTCACCAGCGTTTCTGGGTGAGCAAAAACAGGAAGGCAAAATGCCGCAAAAAAGGGAATAA
GGGCGACACGGAAATGTTGAATACTCATACTCTTCCTTTTTCAATATTATTGAAGCATTTATCAGGGTTA
TTGTCTCATGAGCGGATACATATTTGAATGTATTTAGAAAAATAAACAAATAGGGGTTCCGCGCACATTT
CCCCGAAAAGTGCCACCTGACGTCGACGGATCGGGAGATCCGCCTTTATGTGTAACTCTTGGCTGAAGCT
CTTACACCAATGCTGGGGGACATGTACCTCCCAGGGGCCCAGGAAGACTACGGGAGGCTACACCAACGTC
AATCAGAGGGGCCTGTGTAGCTACCGATAAGCGGACCCTCAAGAGGGCATTAGCAATAGTGTTTATAAGG
CCCCCTTGTTAACCCTAAACGGGTAGCATATGCTTCCCGGGTAGTAGTATATACTATCCAGACTAACCCT
AATTCAATAGCATATGTTACCCAACGGGAAGCATATGCTATCGAATTAGGGTTAGTAAAAGGGTCCTAAG
GAACAGCGATATCTCCCACCCCATGAGCTGTCACGGTTTTATTTACATGGGGTCAGGATTCCACGAGGGT
AGTGAACCATTTTAGTCACAAGGGCAGTGGCTGAAGATCAAGGAGCGGGCAGTGAACTCTCCTGAATCTT
CGCCTGCTTCTTCATTCTCCTTCGTTTAGCTAATAGAATAACTGCTGAGTTGTGAACAGTAAGGTGTATG
TGAGGTGCTCGAAAACAAGGTTTCAGGTGACGCCCCCAGAATAAAATTTGGACGGGGGGTTCAGTGGTGG
CATTGTGCTATGACACCAATATAACCCTCACAAACCCCTTGGGCAATAAATACTAGTGTAGGAATGAAAC
ATTCTGAATATCTTTAACAATAGAAATCCATGGGGTGGGGACAAGCCGTAAAGACTGGATGTCCATCTCA
CACGAATTTATGGCTATGGGCAACACATAATCCTAGTGCAATATGATACTGGGGTTATTAAGATGTGTCC
CAGGCAGGGACCAAGACAGGTGAACCATGTTGTTACACTCTATTTGTAACAAGGGGAAAGAGAGTGGACG
CCGACAGCAGCGGACTCCACTGGTTGTCTCTAACACCCCCGAAAATTAAACGGGGCTCCACGCCAATGGG
GCCCATAAACAAAGACAAGTGGCCACTCTTTTTTTTGAAATTGTGGAGTGGGGGCACGCGTCAGCCCCCA
CACGCCGCCCTGCGGTTTTGGACTGTAAAATAAGGGTGTAATAACTTGGCTGATTGTAACCCCGCTAACC
ACTGCGGTCAAACCACTTGCCCACAAAACCACTAATGGCACCCCGGGGAATACCTGCATAAGTAGGTGGG
CGGGCCAAGATAGGGGCGCGATTGCTGCGATCTGGAGGACAAATTACACACACTTGCGCCTGAGCGCCAA
GCACAGGGTTGTTGGTCCTCATATTCACGAGGTCGCTGAGAGCACGGTGGGCTAATGTTGCCATGGGTAG
CATATACTACCCAAATATCTGGATAGCATATGCTATCCTAATCTATATCTGGGTAGCATAGGCTATCCTA
ATCTATATCTGGGTAGCATATGCTATCCTAATCTATATCTGGGTAGTATATGCTATCCTAATTTATATCT
GGGTAGCATAGGCTATCCTAATCTATATCTGGGTAGCATATGCTATCCTAATCTATATCTGGGTAGTATA
TGCTATCCTAATCTGTATCCGGGTAGCATATGCTATCCTAATAGAGATTAGGGTAGTATATGCTATCCTA
ATTTATATCTGGGTAGCATATAC
Features (pLannotate 1.2.2; 24 found; start..end, strand, type, name):
    405..457     -  misc_feature   bom (fragment): basis of mobility region from pBR322
    590..610     +  protein_bind   attB4: mutant version of attB; core recombination site for the Gateway® BP reaction BP Clonase™
    621..924     +  enhancer       CMV enhancer: human cytomegalovirus immediate early enhancer
    926..1125    +  promoter       CMV promoter: human cytomegalovirus (CMV) immediate early promoter
   1195..1212    +  protein_bind   attL1 (fragment): mutant version of attL; recombination site for the Gateway® LR reaction LR Clonase™
   1221..4850    +  CDS            S: SPIKE_SARS2 - Experimental evidence at protein level: Swiss-Prot protein existence level 1. [Spike glycoprotein]: May down-regulate host tetherin (BST2) by lysosomal degradation, thereby counteracting its antiviral activity. From Severe acute respiratory syndrome coronavirus 2 (2019-nCoV) (SARS-CoV-2).
   4884..4967    +  CDS            wac (fragment): WAC_BPT4 - Experimental evidence at protein level: Swiss-Prot protein existence level 1. Chaperone involved in tail fiber assembly and retraction. Acts as a chaperone helping to attach the long tail fibers to the virus during the assembly process. During phage assembly, twelve fibritin molecules attach to the phage neck via gp13: six molecules forming the collar and six molecules forming the whiskers. From Enterobacteria phage T4 (Bacteriophage T4).
   4996..5013    -  protein_bind   attL2 (fragment): mutant version of attL; recombination site for the Gateway® LR reaction LR Clonase™
   5076..5094    -  promoter       SP6 promoter: promoter for bacteriophage SP6 RNA polymerase
   5120..5344    +  polyA_signal   bGH poly(A) signal: bovine growth hormone polyadenylation signal
   5348..5369    +  promoter       SV40 promoter (fragment): SV40 enhancer and early promoter
   5390..5818    +  rep_origin     f1 ori (sequence partly withheld): f1 bacteriophage origin of replication; arrow indicates direction of (+) strand synthesis
   5832..6161    +  promoter       SV40 promoter: SV40 enhancer and early promoter
   6228..7019    +  CDS            neo: KKA2_KLEPN - Also known as kan, nptII. Experimental evidence at protein level: Swiss-Prot protein existence level 1. Resistance to kanamycin, neomycin, paromomycin, ribostamycin, butirosin and gentamicin B. From Klebsiella pneumoniae.
   7043..7201    +  CDS            ble (fragment): BLE_KLEPN - Experimental evidence at protein level: Swiss-Prot protein existence level 1. Binding protein with a strong affinity to the bleomycin family of antibiotics. Binds to CL990; an antimitotic-antibiotic compound. From Klebsiella pneumoniae.
   7196..7317    +  polyA_signal   SV40 poly(A) signal: SV40 polyadenylation signal
   7388..7410    -  protein_bind   lac operator (fragment): The lac repressor binds to the lac operator to inhibit transcription in E. coli. This inhibition can be relieved by adding lactose or isopropyl-β-D-thiogalactopyranoside (IPTG). lac repressor encoded by lacI
   7414..7444    -  promoter       lac promoter: promoter for the E. coli lac operon
   7459..7480    -  protein_bind   CAP binding site: CAP binding activates transcription in the presence of cAMP. E. coli catabolite activator protein
   7493..7585    -  CDS            lacI (fragment): lac repressor; lacI; The lac repressor binds to the lac operator to inhibit transcription in E. coli. This inhibition can be relieved by adding lactose or isopropyl-β-D-thiogalactopyranoside (IPTG).
   7768..8356    -  rep_origin     ori: high-copy-number ColE1/pMB1/pBR322/pUC origin of replication
   8527..9387    -  CDS            AmpR: β-lactamase; bla; confers resistance to ampicillin, carbenicillin, and related antibiotics
   9388..9492    -  promoter       AmpR promoter: bla
   9727..384     -  rep_origin     oriP (across the origin): Epstein-Barr virus oriP replication origin (Yates et al., 2000)
