[The description below was written by a language model from this plasmid's Addgene catalogue record and pLannotate feature annotations shown in this document.]
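Description:
R620-M13-303: CMV51p> SARS-CoV-2 S(1-1213)-2P-T4f-His6 B.1.1.7 is an 11.1 kb mammalian expression plasmid built by Gateway recombination in the pDest-303 backbone, designed to produce a soluble, trimeric form of the SARS-CoV-2 spike ectodomain from the B.1.1.7 lineage. In E. coli it is maintained through a high-copy ColE1/pUC-type origin and selected with ampicillin via β-lactamase. An f1 origin is also present. For mammalian cells, an SV40 early promoter drives a neomycin phosphotransferase gene followed by an SV40 polyadenylation signal, allowing G418 selection. The backbone also carries the Epstein-Barr virus oriP element, which can support episomal maintenance in cells that express EBNA1.

The expression cassette is driven by the promoter recorded as CMV51, annotated as a CMV immediate-early enhancer and promoter, and is terminated by the bovine growth hormone polyadenylation signal. Residual Gateway recombination sites flank the promoter and the open reading frame, which suggests modular assembly from separate promoter and insert entry clones. The insert encodes spike residues 1–1213, codon-optimized for mammalian expression. It carries the variant changes Δ69-70, Δ144, N501Y, A570D, D614G, P681H, T716I, S982A and D1118H, and the "2P" in the name conventionally denotes the pair of proline substitutions that stabilize the prefusion conformation. Downstream, a fragment of bacteriophage T4 fibritin (the foldon domain) provides a trimerization motif in place of the removed membrane anchor. A C-terminal His6 tag permits metal-affinity purification, although the feature table does not annotate it separately. The construct is used for transient or stable production of recombinant spike trimer, and the associated work concerns high-yield preparation of this antigen for serology assays.
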