Addgene plasmid #170197: R620-M13-303: CMV51p> SARS-CoV-2 S(1-1213)-2P-T4f-His6 B.1.1.7
Purpose: Mammalian expression of SARS-CoV-2 soluble spike trimer protein (B.1.1.7 variant)
Depositing lab: Dominic Esposito. Depositing organization: Frederick National Laboratory. Publication: Optimizing high-yield production of SARS-CoV-2 soluble spike trimers for serology assays. Esposito D, Mehalko J, Drew M, Snead K, Wall V, Taylor T, Frank P, Denson JP, Hong M, Gulten G, Sadtler K, Messing S, Gillette W. Protein Expr Purif. 2020 Jun 4;174:105686. doi: 10.1016/j.pep.2020.105686. PubMed 32504802.
Backbone
  Vector backbone: pDest-303
  Vector type: Mammalian Expression
  Selectable markers: Neomycin (select with G418)
Growth in bacteria
  Bacterial resistance: Ampicillin, 100 μg/mL
  Growth temperature: 37°C
  Growth strain: DH5alpha
  Copy number: High Copy
Gene/Insert
  Gene/Insert name: SARS-CoV-2 S (spike) B.1.1.7
  Species: SARS-CoV-2
  Mutation: Δ(69-70), Δ144, N501Y, A570D, D614G, P681H, T716I, S982A, D1118H
  Entrez Gene: S (a.k.a. GU280_gp02, spike glycoprotein)
  Promoter: CMV51
  Tag / fusion protein: His6 (C terminal on insert)
  Cloning method: Gateway Cloning
Terms and licenses: Academic/Nonprofit Terms; Industry Terms: Not Available to Industry
Depositor comments: DNA sequence optimized for mammalian expression
How to cite: R620-M13-303: CMV51p> SARS-CoV-2 S(1-1213)-2P-T4f-His6 B.1.1.7 was a gift from Dominic Esposito (Addgene plasmid # 170197 ; http://n2t.net/addgene:170197 ; RRID:Addgene_170197)
